Addgene plasmid #99712: pRK5 HA-RagA(Q66L)
Purpose: Mammalian expression of HA-RagA(Q66L)
Depositing lab: David Sabatini & Kuang Shen. Depositing organization: Whitehead Institute for Biomedical Research. Publication: Intersubunit Crosstalk in the Rag GTPase Heterodimer Enables mTORC1 to Respond Rapidly to Amino Acid Availability. Shen K, Choe A, Sabatini DM. Mol Cell. 2017 Oct 17. pii: S1097-2765(17)30704-9. doi: 10.1016/j.molcel.2017.09.026. PubMed 29056322.
Backbone
  Vector backbone: pRK5
Growth in bacteria
  Bacterial resistance: Ampicillin, 100 μg/mL
  Growth temperature: 37°C
  Growth strain: DH5alpha
  Copy number: High Copy
Gene/Insert
  Gene/Insert name: RagA
  Mutation: Q66L
  Entrez Gene: RRAGA (a.k.a. FIP-1, FIP1, RAGA)
  Promoter: CMV
  Tag / fusion protein: HA (N terminal on backbone)
  Cloning method: Unknown
  Sequencing primers: 5′ ATT TAG GTG ACA CTA TAG
Terms and licenses: Academic/Nonprofit Terms; Industry Terms: Not Available to Industry
How to cite: pRK5 HA-RagA(Q66L) was a gift from David Sabatini & Kuang Shen (Addgene plasmid # 99712 ; http://n2t.net/addgene:99712 ; RRID:Addgene_99712)
