[The description below was written by a language model from this plasmid's Addgene catalogue record and pLannotate feature annotations shown in this document.]
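Description:
pRK5 HA-RagA(Q66L) is a mammalian expression plasmid of about 5.7 kb built on the pRK5 backbone, designed for transient expression of an epitope-tagged mutant of the human small GTPase RagA (gene RRAGA). It is propagated in E. coli as a high-copy plasmid through a ColE1/pUC-type origin and selected with ampicillin via the β-lactamase gene. The backbone also carries an M13 phage origin for single-stranded DNA production, plus assorted remnants of earlier cloning vectors (fragments of lacZα, lacI, rop and bom, and a lac promoter/operator region) that have no role in the construct's use.

The expression cassette begins with the human cytomegalovirus immediate early enhancer and promoter, followed by a fragment of the CMV intron and an SP6 phage promoter, which can serve for sequencing into the insert or for in vitro transcription. The RRAGA coding sequence lies downstream and is terminated by an SV40 polyadenylation signal. According to the catalogue entry, an HA tag supplied by the backbone is fused to the N terminus of RagA, allowing detection and immunoprecipitation with anti-HA antibodies, although the feature table does not annotate the tag separately. A short match to an IgH signal sequence upstream of the insert is annotated only as a fragment. An SV40 enhancer/early promoter region sits after the poly(A) signal, with no mammalian selection marker annotated.

The Q66L substitution is generally understood to impair GTP hydrolysis and hold RagA in a GTP-bound state. The associated publication concerns communication between subunits of the Rag GTPase heterodimer and mTORC1 responses to amino acid availability, which is consistent with using the plasmid to study nutrient signalling.
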