Features (pLannotate 1.2.2; 20 found; start..end, strand, type, name):
      1..380     +  enhancer       CMV enhancer: human cytomegalovirus immediate early enhancer
    381..584     +  promoter       CMV promoter: human cytomegalovirus (CMV) immediate early promoter
    720..763     +  intron         CMV intron (fragment): modified intron A from human cytomegalovirus
    815..833     +  promoter       SP6 promoter: promoter for bacteriophage SP6 RNA polymerase
    837..874     +  CDS            IgH signal sequence (fragment): signal sequence from the mouse immunoglobulin heavy chain variable region
   1019..1957    +  CDS            RRAGA: RRAGA_HUMAN - Experimental evidence at protein level: Swiss-Prot protein existence level 1. (Microbial infection) May alternatively act as a cellular target for adenovirus E3-14.7K, an inhibitor of TNF-alpha functions, thereby affecting cell death. From Homo sapiens (Human).
   2007..2141    +  polyA_signal   SV40 poly(A) signal: SV40 polyadenylation signal
   2210..2567    +  promoter       SV40 promoter: SV40 enhancer and early promoter
   2586..2740    +  CDS            lacZα (fragment): LacZα fragment of β-galactosidase; lacZ fragment
   2746..2797    -  misc_feature   bom (fragment): basis of mobility region from pBR322
   2816..3196    +  rep_origin     M13 ori (sequence partly withheld): M13 bacteriophage origin of replication; arrow indicates direction of (+) strand synthesis
   3272..3321    -  misc_feature   bom (fragment): basis of mobility region from pBR322
   3423..3458    -  CDS            rop (fragment): Rop protein, which maintains plasmids at low copy number; rop
   3553..3657    +  promoter       AmpR promoter: bla
   3658..4518    +  CDS            AmpR: β-lactamase; bla; confers resistance to ampicillin, carbenicillin, and related antibiotics
   4689..5277    +  rep_origin     ori: high-copy-number ColE1/pMB1/pBR322/pUC origin of replication
   5460..5552    +  CDS            lacI (fragment): lac repressor; lacI; The lac repressor binds to the lac operator to inhibit transcription in E. coli. This inhibition can be relieved by adding lactose or isopropyl-β-D-thiogalactopyranoside (IPTG).
   5565..5586    +  protein_bind   CAP binding site: CAP binding activates transcription in the presence of cAMP. E. coli catabolite activator protein
   5601..5631    +  promoter       lac promoter: promoter for the E. coli lac operon
   5639..5655    +  protein_bind   lac operator: The lac repressor binds to the lac operator to inhibit transcription in E. coli. This inhibition can be relieved by adding lactose or isopropyl-β-D-thiogalactopyranoside (IPTG). lac repressor encoded by lacI
>Addgene plasmid #99712 | pRK5 HA-RagA(Q66L) | addgene full sequence | sequence record 194374 | Addgene NGS Result
GACATTGATTATTGACTAGTTATTAATAGTAATCAATTACGGGGTCATTAGTTCATAGCCCATATATGGA
GTTCCGCGTTACATAACTTACGGTAAATGGCCCGCCTGGCTGACCGCCCAACGACCCCCGCCCATTGACG
TCAATAATGACGTATGTTCCCATAGTAACGCCAATAGGGACTTTCCATTGACGTCAATGGGTGGAGTATT
TACGGTAAACTGCCCACTTGGCAGTACATCAAGTGTATCATATGCCAAGTACGCCCCCTATTGACGTCAA
TGACGGTAAATGGCCCGCCTGGCATTATGCCCAGTACATGACCTTATGGGACTTTCCTACTTGGCAGTAC
ATCTACGTATTAGTCATCGCTATTACCATGGTGATGCGGTTTTGGCAGTACATCAATGGGCGTGGATAGC
GGTTTGACTCACGGGGATTTCCAAGTCTCCACCCCATTGACGTCAATGGGAGTTTGTTTTGGCACCAAAA
TCAACGGGACTTTCCAAAATGTCGTAACAACTCCGCCCCATTGACGCAAATGGGCGGTAGGCGTGTACGG
TGGGAGGTCTATATAAGCAGAGCTCGTTTAGTGAACCGTCAGATCGCCTGGAGACGCCATCCACGCTGTT
TTGACCTCCATAGAAGACACCGGGACCGATCCAGCCTCCGCGGCCGGGAACGGTGCATTGGAACGCGGAT
TCCCCGTGCCAAGAGTGACGTAAGTACCGCCTATAGAGTCTATAGGCCCACCCCCTTGGCTTCGTTAGAA
CGCGGCTACAATTAATACATAACCTTATGTATCATACACATACGATTTAGGTGACACTATAGAATAACAT
CCACTTTGCCTTTCTCTCCACAGGTGTCCACTCCCAGGTCCAACTGCACCTCGGTTCTATCGATTGAATT
CCCGAACCGACAGTCGGTCTCTTCACCAAGGCCATTCGCGCCACCATGGGCTACCCCTATGATGTGCCTG
ACTACGCAGATCTCAATGGTGGTGGTGGTGGGTCGACGATGCCAAATACAGCCATGAAGAAAAAGGTGCT
GCTGATGGGGAAGAGCGGGTCGGGGAAGACCAGCATGAGGTCGATAATCTTCGCCAATTACATTGCTCGC
GACACCCGGCGCCTGGGGGCCACCATTGACGTGGAACACTCCCACGTCCGATTCCTAGGGAACCTGGTGC
TGAACCTGTGGGACTGTGGCGGTCTGGACACCTTCATGGAAAATTACTTCACCAGCCAGCGAGACAATAT
CTTCCGTAACGTGGAAGTTTTGATTTACGTGTTTGACGTGGAGAGCCGCGAACTGGAAAAGGACATGCAT
TATTACCAGTCGTGTCTGGAGGCCATCCTCCAGAACTCTCCTGACGCCAAAATCTTCTGCCTGGTGCACA
AAATGGATCTGGTTCAGGAGGATCAGCGTGACCTGATTTTTAAAGAGCGAGAGGAAGACCTGAGGCGTCT
GTCTCGCCCGCTGGAGTGTGCTTGTTTTCGAACGTCCATCTGGGATGAGACGCTCTACAAAGCCTGGTCC
AGCATCGTCTACCAGCTGATTCCCAACGTTCAGCAGCTGGAGATGAACCTCAGGAATTTTGCCCAAATCA
TTGAGGCCGATGAAGTTCTGCTGTTCGAAAGAGCTACATTCTTGGTTATTTCCCACTACCAGTGCAAAGA
GCAGCGCGACGTCCACCGGTTTGAGAAGATCAGCAACATCATCAAACAGTTCAAGCTGAGCTGCAGTAAA
TTGGCCGCTTCCTTCCAGAGCATGGAAGTTAGGAATTCCAACTTCGCTGCTTTCATCGACATCTTCACCT
CAAATACGTACGTGATGGTGGTCATGTCAGATCCGTCGATCCCTTCTGCGGCCACTCTGATCAACATTCG
CAATGCCCGGAAACACTTTGAGAAGCTGGAGAGAGTGGATGGCCCCAAGCACAGTCTCCTTATGCGTTGA
GCGGCCGCTAAGTAAGTAAGGATCCCCAGCTTGGCCGCCATGGCCCAACTTGTTTATTGCAGCTTATAAT
GGTTACAAATAAAGCAATAGCATCACAAATTTCACAAATAAAGCATTTTTTTCACTGCATTCTAGTTGTG
GTTTGTCCAAACTCATCAATGTATCTTATCATGTCTGGATCGGGAATTAATTCGGCGCAGCACCATGGCC
TGAAATAACCTCTGAAAGAGGAACTTGGTTAGGTACCTTCTGAGGCGGAAAGAACCAGCTGTGGAATGTG
TGTCAGTTAGGGTGTGGAAAGTCCCCAGGCTCCCCAGCAGGCAGAAGTATGCAAAGCATGCATCTCAATT
AGTCAGCAACCAGGTGTGGAAAGTCCCCAGGCTCCCCAGCAGGCAGAAGTATGCAAAGCATGCATCTCAA
TTAGTCAGCAACCATAGTCCCGCCCCTAACTCCGCCCATCCCGCCCCTAACTCCGCCCAGTTCCGCCCAT
TCTCCGCCCCATGGCTGACTAATTTTTTTTATTTATGCAGAGGCCGAGGCCGCCTCGGCCTCTGAGCTAT
TCCAGAAGTAGTGAGGAGGCTTTTTTGGAGGCCTAGGCTTTTGCAAAAAGCTGTTAACAGCTTGGCACTG
GCCGTCGTTTTACAACGTCGTGACTGGGAAAACCCTGGCGTTACCCAACTTAATCGCCTTGCAGCACATC
CCCCTTTCGCCAGCTGGCGTAATAGCGAAGAGGCCCGCACCGATCGCCCTTCCCAACAGTTGCGCAGCCT
GAATGGCGAATGGCGCCTGATGCGGTATTTTCTCCTTACGCATCTGTGCGGTATTTCACACCGCATA
[142 nt withheld, positions 2798-2939]
C
[141 nt withheld, positions 2941-3081]
CCTTTGACGTTGGAGTCCACGTTCTTT
[37 nt withheld, positions 3109-3145]
ACCCTATCTCGGGCTATTCTTTTGATTTATAAGGGATTTTGCCGATTTCGGCCTATTGGTTAAAAAATGA
GCTGATTTAACAAAAATTTAACGCGAATTTTAACAAAATATTAACGTTTACAATTTTATGGTGCACTCTC
AGTACAATCTGCTCTGATGCCGCATAGTTAAGCCAGCCCCGACACCCGCCAACACCCGCTGACGCGCCCT
GACGGGCTTGTCTGCTCCCGGCATCCGCTTACAGACAAGCTGTGACCGTCTCCGGGAGCTGCATGTGTCA
GAGGTTTTCACCGTCATCACCGAAACGCGCGAGACGAAAGGGCCTCGTGATACGCCTATTTTTATAGGTT
AATGTCATGATAATAATGGTTTCTTAGACGTCAGGTGGCACTTTTCGGGGAAATGTGCGCGGAACCCCTA
TTTGTTTATTTTTCTAAATACATTCAAATATGTATCCGCTCATGAGACAATAACCCTGATAAATGCTTCA
ATAATATTGAAAAAGGAAGAGTATGAGTATTCAACATTTCCGTGTCGCCCTTATTCCCTTTTTTGCGGCA
TTTTGCCTTCCTGTTTTTGCTCACCCAGAAACGCTGGTGAAAGTAAAAGATGCTGAAGATCAGTTGGGTG
CACGAGTGGGTTACATCGAACTGGATCTCAACAGCGGTAAGATCCTTGAGAGTTTTCGCCCCGAAGAACG
TTTTCCAATGATGAGCACTTTTAAAGTTCTGCTATGTGGCGCGGTATTATCCCGTATTGACGCCGGGCAA
GAGCAACTCGGTCGCCGCATACACTATTCTCAGAATGACTTGGTTGAGTACTCACCAGTCACAGAAAAGC
ATCTTACGGATGGCATGACAGTAAGAGAATTATGCAGTGCTGCCATAACCATGAGTGATAACACTGCGGC
CAACTTACTTCTGACAACGATCGGAGGACCGAAGGAGCTAACCGCTTTTTTGCACAACATGGGGGATCAT
GTAACTCGCCTTGATCGTTGGGAACCGGAGCTGAATGAAGCCATACCAAACGACGAGCGTGACACCACGA
TGCCTGTAGCAATGGCAACAACGTTGCGCAAACTATTAACTGGCGAACTACTTACTCTAGCTTCCCGGCA
ACAATTAATAGACTGGATGGAGGCGGATAAAGTTGCAGGACCACTTCTGCGCTCGGCCCTTCCGGCTGGC
TGGTTTATTGCTGATAAATCTGGAGCCGGTGAGCGTGGGTCTCGCGGTATCATTGCAGCACTGGGGCCAG
ATGGTAAGCCCTCCCGTATCGTAGTTATCTACACGACGGGGAGTCAGGCAACTATGGATGAACGAAATAG
ACAGATCGCTGAGATAGGTGCCTCACTGATTAAGCATTGGTAACTGTCAGACCAAGTTTACTCATATATA
CTTTAGATTGATTTAAAACTTCATTTTTAATTTAAAAGGATCTAGGTGAAGATCCTTTTTGATAATCTCA
TGACCAAAATCCCTTAACGTGAGTTTTCGTTCCACTGAGCGTCAGACCCCGTAGAAAAGATCAAAGGATC
TTCTTGAGATCCTTTTTTTCTGCGCGTAATCTGCTGCTTGCAAACAAAAAAACCACCGCTACCAGCGGTG
GTTTGTTTGCCGGATCAAGAGCTACCAACTCTTTTTCCGAAGGTAACTGGCTTCAGCAGAGCGCAGATAC
CAAATACTGTTCTTCTAGTGTAGCCGTAGTTAGGCCACCACTTCAAGAACTCTGTAGCACCGCCTACATA
CCTCGCTCTGCTAATCCTGTTACCAGTGGCTGCTGCCAGTGGCGATAAGTCGTGTCTTACCGGGTTGGAC
TCAAGACGATAGTTACCGGATAAGGCGCAGCGGTCGGGCTGAACGGGGGGTTCGTGCACACAGCCCAGCT
TGGAGCGAACGACCTACACCGAACTGAGATACCTACAGCGTGAGCTATGAGAAAGCGCCACGCTTCCCGA
AGGGAGAAAGGCGGACAGGTATCCGGTAAGCGGCAGGGTCGGAACAGGAGAGCGCACGAGGGAGCTTCCA
GGGGGAAACGCCTGGTATCTTTATAGTCCTGTCGGGTTTCGCCACCTCTGACTTGAGCGTCGATTTTTGT
GATGCTCGTCAGGGGGGCGGAGCCTATGGAAAAACGCCAGCAACGCGGCCTTTTTACGGTTCCTGGCCTT
TTGCTGGCCTTTTGCTCACATGTTCTTTCCTGCGTTATCCCCTGATTCTGTGGATAACCGTATTACCGCC
TTTGAGTGAGCTGATACCGCTCGCCGCAGCCGAACGACCGAGCGCAGCGAGTCAGTGAGCGAGGAAGCGG
AAGAGCGCCCAATACGCAAACCGCCTCTCCCCGCGCGTTGGCCGATTCATTAATGCAGCTGGCACGACAG
GTTTCCCGACTGGAAAGCGGGCAGTGAGCGCAACGCAATTAATGTGAGTTAGCTCACTCATTAGGCACCC
CAGGCTTTACACTTTATGCTTCCGGCTCGTATGTTGTGTGGAATTGTGAGCGGATAACAATTTCACACAG
GAAACAGCTATGACATGATTACGAATTAATTCGAGCTCGCCC
